Addgene plasmid #207365: B-evoSpCas9-E526K
Purpose: Expression plasmid for human codon-optimized increased-fidelity (i.e. high-fidelity) SpCas9 variant
Depositing lab: Ervin Welker. Depositing organization: HUN-REN Research Centre for Natural Sciences. Publication: A cleavage rule for selection of increased-fidelity SpCas9 variants with high efficiency and no detectable off-targets. Kulcsar PI, Talas A, Ligeti Z, Toth E, Rakvacs Z, Bartos Z, Krausz SL, Welker A, Vegi VL, Huszar K, Welker E. Nat Commun. 2023 Sep 16;14(1):5746. doi: 10.1038/s41467-023-41393-5. PubMed 37717069.
Backbone
  Vector backbone: pX330-like (without U6-sgRNA coding sequence)
  Vector type: Mammalian Expression, CRISPR
Growth in bacteria
  Bacterial resistance: Ampicillin, 100 μg/mL
  Growth temperature: 37°C
  Growth strain: DH5alpha
  Copy number: High Copy
Gene/Insert
  Gene/Insert name: B-evoSpCas9-E526K
  Species: S. pyogenes
  Insert size (bp): 4251
  Mutation: M495V, Y515N, R661Q, amino acids 1005-1013 replaced with two glycine
  Promoter: CBh
  Tag / fusion protein: 3xFLAG (N terminal on insert)
  Cloning method: Gibson Cloning
Terms and licenses: Academic/Nonprofit Terms; Industry Terms: Not Available to Industry
Depositor comments: Please visit https://doi.org/10.1101/2022.08.16.504097 for bioRxiv preprint
How to cite: B-evoSpCas9-E526K was a gift from Ervin Welker (Addgene plasmid # 207365 ; http://n2t.net/addgene:207365 ; RRID:Addgene_207365)
