[The description below was written by a language model from this plasmid's Addgene catalogue record and pLannotate feature annotations shown in this document.]
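Description:
B-evoSpCas9-E526K is a mammalian expression plasmid of about 8.1 kb, built on a pX330-like backbone from which the U6-sgRNA cassette has been removed. It therefore supplies only the nuclease, and a guide RNA has to be provided from a separate source. It is propagated in E. coli as a high-copy plasmid through a ColE1/pUC-type origin and selected with ampicillin via the β-lactamase gene. The backbone also carries an f1 phage origin and a single annotated AAV2 inverted terminal repeat downstream of the expression cassette. This is a leftover of the parental vector, and one ITR alone does not make a packageable AAV genome.

The payload is a human codon-optimized Streptococcus pyogenes Cas9 variant with increased fidelity, driven by the CBh promoter. In the feature table this promoter appears as its component parts: a CMV enhancer, the chicken β-actin promoter and a hybrid CBA/MVM intron. The record lists an N-terminal 3xFLAG tag, although it is not separately annotated. The coding sequence ends in a bipartite nucleoplasmin nuclear localization signal and is followed by a bGH polyadenylation signal. The recorded changes are M495V, Y515N and R661Q, plus replacement of residues 1005–1013 with two glycines. This replacement probably explains why the annotation splits the open reading frame into an evoCas9-like fragment and a separate C-terminal Cas9 fragment. The "E526K" in the name is not explained in the mutation field. One plausible reading is that this evoCas9 position has been returned to the wild-type lysine, but the record does not say so.

The plasmid is intended for transient expression of this high-fidelity nuclease in mammalian cells, for genome editing where off-target cleavage must be minimized.
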