Features (pLannotate 1.2.2; 15 found; start..end, strand, type, name):
     12..297     +  enhancer       CMV enhancer: human cytomegalovirus immediate early enhancer; contains an 18-bp deletion relative to the standard CMV enhancer
    299..576     +  promoter       chicken β-actin promoter: No description available
    577..804     +  intron         hybrid intron: hybrid between chicken β-actin (CBA) and minute virus of mice (MMV) introns (Gray et al., 2011)
    942..3951    +  CDS            evoCas9 (fragment): Streptococcus pyogenes Cas9 variant with improved specificity (Casini et al., 2018) generates RNA-guided double strand breaks in DNA
   3956..5021    +  CDS            Cas9(C) (fragment): C-terminal portion of Streptococcus pyogenes Cas9 (Zetsche et al., 2015)
   5022..5069    +  CDS            nucleoplasmin NLS: bipartite nuclear localization signal from nucleoplasmin
   5103..5214    +  polyA_signal   bGH poly(A) signal: bovine growth hormone polyadenylation signal
   5319..5459    +  repeat_region  AAV2 ITR: inverted terminal repeat of adeno-associated virus serotype 2 inverted
   5464..5515    -  misc_feature   bom (fragment): basis of mobility region from pBR322
   5534..5989    +  rep_origin     f1 ori (sequence partly withheld): f1 bacteriophage origin of replication; arrow indicates direction of (+) strand synthesis
   5990..6039    -  misc_feature   bom (fragment): basis of mobility region from pBR322
   6141..6176    -  CDS            rop (fragment): Rop protein, which maintains plasmids at low copy number; rop
   6271..6375    +  promoter       AmpR promoter: bla
   6376..7236    +  CDS            AmpR: β-lactamase; bla; confers resistance to ampicillin, carbenicillin, and related antibiotics
   7407..7995    +  rep_origin     ori: high-copy-number ColE1/pMB1/pBR322/pUC origin of replication
>Addgene plasmid #207365 | B-evoSpCas9-E526K | addgene full sequence | sequence record 410163 | Addgene NGS Result
CTAGAGGTACCCGTTACATAACTTACGGTAAATGGCCCGCCTGGCTGACCGCCCAACGACCCCCGCCCAT
TGACGTCAATAGTAACGCCAATAGGGACTTTCCATTGACGTCAATGGGTGGAGTATTTACGGTAAACTGC
CCACTTGGCAGTACATCAAGTGTATCATATGCCAAGTACGCCCCCTATTGACGTCAATGACGGTAAATGG
CCCGCCTGGCATTGTGCCCAGTACATGACCTTATGGGACTTTCCTACTTGGCAGTACATCTACGTATTAG
TCATCGCTATTACCATGGTCGAGGTGAGCCCCACGTTCTGCTTCACTCTCCCCATCTCCCCCCCCTCCCC
ACCCCCAATTTTGTATTTATTTATTTTTTAATTATTTTGTGCAGCGATGGGGGCGGGGGGGGGGGGGGGG
GGCGCGCCGGGGGGGGGGGGGGGGGGGGGGGGGGGGGGGGGGGCGAGGCGGAGAGGTGCGGCGGCAGCCA
ATCAGAGCGGCGCGCTCCGAAAGTTTCCTTTTATGGCGAGGCGGCGGCGGCGGCGGCCCTATAAAAAGCG
AAGCGCGCGGCGGGCGGGAGTCGCTGCGCGCTGCCTTCGCCCCGTGCCCCGCTCCGCCGCCGCCTCGCGC
CGCCCGCCCCGGCTCTGACTGACCGCGTTACTCCCACAGGTGAGCGGGCGGGACGGCCCTTCTCCTCCGG
GCTGTAATTAGCTGAGCAAGAGGTAAGGGTTTAAGGGATGGTTGGTTGGTGGGGTATTAATGTTTAATTA
CCTGGAGCACCTGCCTGAAATCACTTTTTTTCAGGTTGGACCGGTGCCACCATGGACTATAAGGACCACG
ACGGAGACTACAAGGATCATGATATTGATTACAAAGACGATGACGATAAGATGGCCCCAAAGAAGAAGCG
GAAGGTCGGTATCCACGGAGTCCCAGCAGCCGACAAGAAGTACAGCATCGGCCTGGACATCGGCACCAAC
TCTGTGGGCTGGGCCGTGATCACCGACGAGTACAAGGTGCCCAGCAAGAAATTCAAGGTGCTGGGCAACA
CCGACCGGCACAGCATCAAGAAGAACCTGATCGGAGCCCTGCTGTTCGACAGCGGCGAAACAGCCGAGGC
CACCCGGCTGAAGAGAACCGCCAGAAGAAGATACACCAGACGGAAGAACCGGATCTGCTATCTGCAAGAG
ATCTTCAGCAACGAGATGGCCAAGGTGGACGACAGCTTCTTCCACAGACTGGAAGAGTCCTTCCTGGTGG
AAGAGGATAAGAAGCACGAGCGGCACCCCATCTTCGGCAACATCGTGGACGAGGTGGCCTACCACGAGAA
GTACCCCACCATCTACCACCTGAGAAAGAAACTGGTGGACAGCACCGACAAGGCCGACCTGCGGCTGATC
TATCTGGCCCTGGCCCACATGATCAAGTTCCGGGGCCACTTCCTGATCGAGGGCGACCTGAACCCCGACA
ACAGCGACGTGGACAAGCTGTTCATCCAGCTGGTGCAGACCTACAACCAGCTGTTCGAGGAAAACCCCAT
CAACGCCAGCGGCGTGGACGCCAAGGCCATCCTGTCTGCCAGACTGAGCAAGAGCAGACGGCTGGAAAAT
CTGATCGCCCAGCTGCCCGGCGAGAAGAAGAATGGCCTGTTCGGAAACCTGATTGCCCTGAGCCTGGGCC
TGACCCCCAACTTCAAGAGCAACTTCGACCTGGCCGAGGATGCCAAACTGCAGCTGAGCAAGGACACCTA
CGACGACGACCTGGACAACCTGCTGGCCCAGATCGGCGACCAGTACGCCGACCTGTTTCTGGCCGCCAAG
AACCTGTCCGACGCCATCCTGCTGAGCGACATCCTGAGAGTGAACACCGAGATCACCAAGGCCCCCCTGA
GCGCCTCTATGATCAAGAGATACGACGAGCACCACCAGGACCTGACCCTGCTGAAAGCTCTCGTGCGGCA
GCAGCTGCCTGAGAAGTACAAAGAGATTTTCTTCGACCAGAGCAAGAACGGCTACGCCGGCTACATTGAC
GGCGGAGCCAGCCAGGAAGAGTTCTACAAGTTCATCAAGCCCATCCTGGAAAAGATGGACGGCACCGAGG
AACTGCTCGTGAAGCTGAACAGAGAGGACCTGCTGCGGAAGCAGCGGACCTTCGACAACGGCAGCATCCC
CCACCAGATCCACCTGGGAGAGCTGCACGCCATTCTGCGGCGGCAGGAAGATTTTTACCCATTCCTGAAG
GACAACCGGGAAAAGATCGAGAAGATCCTGACCTTCCGCATCCCCTACTACGTGGGCCCTCTGGCCAGGG
GAAACAGCAGATTCGCCTGGATGACCAGAAAGAGCGAGGAAACCATCACCCCCTGGAACTTCGAGGAAGT
GGTGGACAAGGGCGCTTCCGCCCAGAGCTTCATCGAGCGGGTGACCAACTTCGATAAGAACCTGCCCAAC
GAGAAGGTGCTGCCCAAGCACAGCCTGCTGAACGAGTACTTCACCGTGTATAACGAGCTGACCAAAGTGA
AATACGTGACCGAGGGAATGAGAAAGCCCGCCTTCCTGAGCGGCGAGCAGAAAAAGGCCATCGTGGACCT
GCTGTTCAAGACCAACCGGAAAGTGACCGTGAAGCAGCTGAAAGAGGACTACTTCAAGAAAATCGAGTGC
TTCGACTCCGTGGAAATCTCCGGCGTGGAAGATCGGTTCAACGCCTCCCTGGGCACATACCACGATCTGC
TGAAAATTATCAAGGACAAGGACTTCCTGGACAATGAGGAAAACGAGGACATTCTGGAAGATATCGTGCT
GACCCTGACACTGTTTGAGGACAGAGAGATGATCGAGGAACGGCTGAAAACCTATGCCCACCTGTTCGAC
GACAAAGTGATGAAGCAGCTGAAGCGGCGGAGATACACCGGCTGGGGCCAGCTGAGCCGGAAGCTGATCA
ACGGCATCCGGGACAAGCAGTCCGGCAAGACAATCCTGGATTTCCTGAAGTCCGACGGCTTCGCCAACAG
AAACTTCATGCAGCTGATCCACGACGACAGCCTGACCTTTAAAGAGGACATCCAGAAAGCCCAGGTGTCC
GGCCAGGGCGATAGCCTGCACGAGCACATTGCCAATCTGGCCGGCAGCCCCGCCATTAAGAAGGGCATCC
TGCAGACAGTGAAGGTGGTGGACGAGCTCGTGAAAGTGATGGGCCGGCACAAGCCCGAGAACATCGTGAT
CGAAATGGCCAGAGAGAACCAGACCACCCAGAAGGGACAGAAGAACAGCCGCGAGAGAATGAAGCGGATC
GAAGAGGGCATCAAAGAGCTGGGCAGCCAGATCCTGAAAGAACACCCCGTGGAAAACACCCAGCTGCAGA
ACGAGAAGCTGTACCTGTACTACCTGCAGAATGGGCGGGATATGTACGTGGACCAGGAACTGGACATCAA
CCGGCTGTCCGACTACGATGTGGACCATATCGTGCCTCAGAGCTTTCTGAAGGACGACTCCATCGACAAC
AAGGTGCTGACCAGAAGCGACAAGAACCGGGGCAAGAGCGACAACGTGCCCTCCGAAGAGGTCGTGAAGA
AGATGAAGAACTACTGGCGGCAGCTGCTGAACGCCAAGCTGATTACCCAGAGAAAGTTCGACAATCTGAC
CAAGGCCGAGAGAGGCGGCCTGAGCGAACTGGATAAGGCCGGCTTCATCAAGAGACAGCTGGTGGAAACC
CGGCAGATCACAAAGCACGTGGCACAGATCCTGGACTCCCGGATGAACACTAAGTACGACGAGAATGACA
AGCTGATCCGGGAAGTGAAAGTGATCACCCTGAAGTCCAAGCTGGTGTCCGATTTCCGGAAGGATTTCCA
GTTTTACAAAGTGCGCGAGATCAACAACTACCACCACGCCCACGACGCGTACCTGAACGCCGTCGTGGGA
ACCGCCCTGATCAAAAAGTACCCTAAGCTGGGTGGCAAGGTGTACGATGTACGGAAGATGATCGCCAAGA
GCGAGCAGGAAATCGGCAAGGCTACCGCCAAGTACTTCTTCTACAGCAACATCATGAACTTTTTCAAGAC
CGAGATTACCCTGGCCAACGGCGAGATCCGGAAGCGGCCTCTGATCGAGACAAACGGCGAAACCGGGGAG
ATCGTGTGGGATAAGGGCCGGGATTTTGCCACCGTGCGGAAAGTGCTGAGCATGCCCCAAGTGAATATCG
TGAAAAAGACCGAGGTGCAGACAGGCGGCTTCAGCAAAGAGTCTATCCTGCCCAAGAGGAACAGCGATAA
GCTGATCGCCAGAAAGAAGGACTGGGACCCTAAGAAGTACGGCGGCTTCGACAGCCCCACCGTGGCCTAT
TCTGTGCTGGTGGTGGCCAAAGTGGAAAAGGGCAAGTCCAAGAAACTGAAGAGTGTGAAAGAGCTGCTGG
GGATCACCATCATGGAAAGAAGCAGCTTCGAGAAGAATCCCATCGACTTTCTGGAAGCCAAGGGCTACAA
AGAAGTGAAAAAGGACCTGATCATCAAGCTGCCTAAGTACTCCCTGTTCGAGCTGGAAAACGGCCGGAAG
AGAATGCTGGCCTCTGCCGGCGAACTGCAGAAGGGAAACGAACTGGCCCTGCCCTCCAAATATGTGAACT
TCCTGTACCTGGCCAGCCACTATGAGAAGCTGAAGGGCTCCCCCGAGGATAATGAGCAGAAACAGCTGTT
TGTGGAACAGCACAAGCACTACCTGGACGAGATCATCGAGCAGATCAGCGAGTTCTCCAAGAGAGTGATC
CTGGCCGACGCTAATCTGGACAAAGTGCTGTCCGCCTACAACAAGCACCGGGATAAGCCCATCAGAGAGC
AGGCCGAGAATATCATCCACCTGTTTACCCTGACCAATCTGGGAGCCCCTGCCGCCTTCAAGTACTTTGA
CACCACCATCGACCGGAAGAGGTACACCAGCACCAAAGAGGTGCTGGACGCCACCCTGATCCACCAGAGC
ATCACCGGCCTGTACGAGACACGGATCGACCTGTCTCAGCTGGGAGGCGACAAAAGGCCGGCGGCCACGA
AAAAGGCCGGCCAGGCAAAAAAGAAAAAGTAAGAATTCCTAGAGCTCGCTGATCAGCCTCGACTGTGCCT
TCTAGTTGCCAGCCATCTGTTGTTTGCCCCTCCCCCGTGCCTTCCTTGACCCTGGAAGGTGCCACTCCCA
CTGTCCTTTCCTAATAAAATGAGGAAATTGCATCGCATTGTCTGAGTAGGTGTCATTCTATTCTGGGGGG
TGGGGTGGGGCAGGACAGCAAGGGGGAGGATTGGGAAGAGAATAGCAGGCATGCTGGGGAGCGGCCGCAG
GAACCCCTAGTGATGGAGTTGGCCACTCCCTCTCTGCGCGCTCGCTCGCTCACTGAGGCCGGGCGACCAA
AGGTCGCCCGACGCCCGGGCTTTGCCCGGGCGGCCTCAGTGAGCGAGCGAGCGCGCAGCTGCCTGCAGGG
GCGCCTGATGCGGTATTTTCTCCTTACGCATCTGTGCGGTATTTCACACCGCATA
[95 nt withheld, positions 5516-5610]
T
[46 nt withheld, positions 5612-5657]
C
[141 nt withheld, positions 5659-5799]
CCTTTGACGTTGGAGTCCACGTTCTTT
[37 nt withheld, positions 5827-5863]
ACTCTATCTCGGGCTATTCTTTTGATTTATAAGGGATTTTGCCGATTTCGGTCTATTGGTTAAAAAATGA
GCTGATTTAACAAAAATTTAACGCGAATTTTAACAAAATATTAACGTTTACAATTTTATGGTGCACTCTC
AGTACAATCTGCTCTGATGCCGCATAGTTAAGCCAGCCCCGACACCCGCCAACACCCGCTGACGCGCCCT
GACGGGCTTGTCTGCTCCCGGCATCCGCTTACAGACAAGCTGTGACCGTCTCCGGGAGCTGCATGTGTCA
GAGGTTTTCACCGTCATCACCGAAACGCGCGAGACGAAAGGGCCTCGTGATACGCCTATTTTTATAGGTT
AATGTCATGATAATAATGGTTTCTTAGACGTCAGGTGGCACTTTTCGGGGAAATGTGCGCGGAACCCCTA
TTTGTTTATTTTTCTAAATACATTCAAATATGTATCCGCTCATGAGACAATAACCCTGATAAATGCTTCA
ATAATATTGAAAAAGGAAGAGTATGAGTATTCAACATTTCCGTGTCGCCCTTATTCCCTTTTTTGCGGCA
TTTTGCCTTCCTGTTTTTGCTCACCCAGAAACGCTGGTGAAAGTAAAAGATGCTGAAGATCAGTTGGGTG
CACGAGTGGGTTACATCGAACTGGATCTCAACAGCGGTAAGATCCTTGAGAGTTTTCGCCCCGAAGAACG
TTTTCCAATGATGAGCACTTTTAAAGTTCTGCTATGTGGCGCGGTATTATCCCGTATTGACGCCGGGCAA
GAGCAACTCGGTCGCCGCATACACTATTCTCAGAATGACTTGGTTGAGTACTCACCAGTCACAGAAAAGC
ATCTTACGGATGGCATGACAGTAAGAGAATTATGCAGTGCTGCCATAACCATGAGTGATAACACTGCGGC
CAACTTACTTCTGACAACGATCGGAGGACCGAAGGAGCTAACCGCTTTTTTGCACAACATGGGGGATCAT
GTAACTCGCCTTGATCGTTGGGAACCGGAGCTGAATGAAGCCATACCAAACGACGAGCGTGACACCACGA
TGCCTGTAGCAATGGCAACAACGTTGCGCAAACTATTAACTGGCGAACTACTTACTCTAGCTTCCCGGCA
ACAATTAATAGACTGGATGGAGGCGGATAAAGTTGCAGGACCACTTCTGCGCTCGGCCCTTCCGGCTGGC
TGGTTTATTGCTGATAAATCTGGAGCCGGTGAGCGTGGAAGCCGCGGTATCATTGCAGCACTGGGGCCAG
ATGGTAAGCCCTCCCGTATCGTAGTTATCTACACGACGGGGAGTCAGGCAACTATGGATGAACGAAATAG
ACAGATCGCTGAGATAGGTGCCTCACTGATTAAGCATTGGTAACTGTCAGACCAAGTTTACTCATATATA
CTTTAGATTGATTTAAAACTTCATTTTTAATTTAAAAGGATCTAGGTGAAGATCCTTTTTGATAATCTCA
TGACCAAAATCCCTTAACGTGAGTTTTCGTTCCACTGAGCGTCAGACCCCGTAGAAAAGATCAAAGGATC
TTCTTGAGATCCTTTTTTTCTGCGCGTAATCTGCTGCTTGCAAACAAAAAAACCACCGCTACCAGCGGTG
GTTTGTTTGCCGGATCAAGAGCTACCAACTCTTTTTCCGAAGGTAACTGGCTTCAGCAGAGCGCAGATAC
CAAATACTGTTCTTCTAGTGTAGCCGTAGTTAGGCCACCACTTCAAGAACTCTGTAGCACCGCCTACATA
CCTCGCTCTGCTAATCCTGTTACCAGTGGCTGCTGCCAGTGGCGATAAGTCGTGTCTTACCGGGTTGGAC
TCAAGACGATAGTTACCGGATAAGGCGCAGCGGTCGGGCTGAACGGGGGGTTCGTGCACACAGCCCAGCT
TGGAGCGAACGACCTACACCGAACTGAGATACCTACAGCGTGAGCTATGAGAAAGCGCCACGCTTCCCGA
AGGGAGAAAGGCGGACAGGTATCCGGTAAGCGGCAGGGTCGGAACAGGAGAGCGCACGAGGGAGCTTCCA
GGGGGAAACGCCTGGTATCTTTATAGTCCTGTCGGGTTTCGCCACCTCTGACTTGAGCGTCGATTTTTGT
GATGCTCGTCAGGGGGGCGGAGCCTATGGAAAAACGCCAGCAACGCGGCCTTTTTACGGTTCCTGGCCTT
TTGCTGGCCTTTTGCTCACATG
